Addgene plasmid #218668: pαH-S-GSAS/EG.5.1
Purpose: Mammalian cell expression of SARS-CoV-2 Spike protein of OMICRON.EG.5.1 variant
Depositing lab: Priyamvada Acharya. Depositing organization: Duke University. Publication: SARS-CoV-2 Omicron XBB lineage spike structures, conformations, antigenicity, and receptor recognition. Zhang QE, Lindenberger J, Parsons R, Thakur B, Parks R, Park CS, Huang X, Sammour S, Janowska K, Spence TN, Edwards RJ, Martin M, Williams WB, Gobeil S, Montefiori DC, Korber B, Saunders KO, Haynes BF, Haynes BF, Henderson R, Acharya P. bioRxiv [Preprint]. 2024 Mar 12:2024.02.12.580004. doi: 10.1101/2024.02.12.580004. PubMed 38405707.
Backbone
  Vector backbone: pαH
  Backbone size w/o insert (bp): 4746
  Total vector size (bp): 8358
  Vector type: Mammalian Expression
Growth in bacteria
  Bacterial resistance: Ampicillin, 100 μg/mL
  Growth temperature: 37°C
  Growth strain: DH5alpha
  Copy number: High Copy
Gene/Insert
  Gene/Insert name: pαH-S-GSAS/EG.5.1 (alt name: SARS-CoV 2-Omicron.EG.5.1)
  Insert size (bp): 3612
  Mutation: Ectodomain (AAs 1-1208); 682-685 (furin site = RRAR) replaced with GSAS; T19I,Del24/26,A27S, Q52H, V83A,G142D,Del144,H146Q,Q183E,V213E,G252V, G339H,R346T,L368I,S371F,S373P,S375F,T376A,D405N,R408S,K417N,N440K,V445P,G446S, F456L,N460K,S477N,T478K,E484A,F486P,F490S,Q498R,N501Y,Y505H,H655Y,N679K,P681H,N764K,D796Y,Q954H,N969K
  Entrez Gene: S (a.k.a. GU280_gp02, spike glycoprotein)
  Promoter: CMV
  Tag / fusion protein: HRV 3C cleavage site (before tags) C terminal on backbone 8X His tag C and 2X Strep-Tag II C terminal on backbone (C terminal on backbone)
  Cloning method: Other
  Sequencing primers: 5′ cctctgctaaccatgttcatgc
Terms and licenses: Academic/Nonprofit Terms; Industry Terms: Not Available to Industry
Depositor comments: A portion of this plasmid was derived from a plasmid made by Jason McLellan; Terms and Licences: UBMTA, Not available to Industry. Please visit https://www.biorxiv.org/content/10.1101/2024.02.12.580004v3 for bioRxiv preprint.
How to cite: pαH-S-GSAS/EG.5.1 was a gift from Priyamvada Acharya (Addgene plasmid # 218668 ; http://n2t.net/addgene:218668 ; RRID:Addgene_218668)
