[The description below was written by a language model from this plasmid's Addgene catalogue record and pLannotate feature annotations shown in this document.]
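Description:
pαH-S-GSAS/EG.5.1 is a mammalian expression plasmid built on the pαH backbone for producing a soluble form of the SARS-CoV-2 spike glycoprotein from the Omicron EG.5.1 variant. It is propagated in E. coli as a high-copy plasmid through a ColE1/pUC-type origin and selected with ampicillin via the β-lactamase gene and its own promoter. Remnants of the lac promoter/operator region and a lacI fragment are carried over from the cloning backbone and play no evident role in expression. The catalogue gives a total size of 8358 bp, while the sequenced record is 8377 nt, a small discrepancy.

The roughly 3.6 kb insert encodes the spike ectodomain (residues 1–1208) carrying the EG.5.1 set of substitutions and deletions, spread across the N-terminal domain, receptor-binding domain and S2. The furin cleavage site RRAR at positions 682–685 is replaced with GSAS, which prevents S1/S2 processing so that the ectodomain is recovered as an uncleaved protein. The record lists the promoter as CMV, but the feature table shows a CAG-style arrangement: the CMV immediate-early enhancer joined to the chicken β-actin promoter and a chimeric β-actin/β-globin intron, with a rabbit β-globin polyadenylation signal downstream. The short haemoglobin "fragments" flanking the insert are probably β-globin-derived untranslated sequence rather than expressed coding regions. At the C terminus, the backbone supplies an HRV 3C protease site followed by an 8×His tag and a tandem Strep-Tag II, allowing affinity purification and later tag removal; only one Strep-Tag II copy was annotated automatically. The associated work concerns the structure, conformation, antigenicity and receptor recognition of XBB-lineage spikes, consistent with use for recombinant protein production in mammalian cells.
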