Features (pLannotate 1.2.2; 15 found; start..end, strand, type, name):
      5..384     +  enhancer       CMV enhancer: human cytomegalovirus immediate early enhancer
    386..674     +  promoter       chicken β-actin promoter: No description available
    675..1691    +  intron         chimeric intron: chimera between introns from chicken β-actin and rabbit β-globin
   1689..1766    +  CDS            HBBC_AMMLE (fragment): Experimental evidence at protein level: Swiss-Prot protein existence level 1. Involved in oxygen transport from the lung to the various peripheral tissues. From Ammotragus lervia (Barbary sheep) (Antilope lervia).
   1779..5390    +  CDS            S (fragment): SPIKE_SARS2 - Experimental evidence at protein level: Swiss-Prot protein existence level 1. [Spike glycoprotein]: May down-regulate host tetherin (BST2) by lysosomal degradation, thereby counteracting its antiviral activity. From Severe acute respiratory syndrome coronavirus 2 (2019-nCoV) (SARS-CoV-2).
   5607..5630    +  CDS            Strep-Tag II: peptide that binds Strep-Tactin®, an engineered form of streptavidin
   5652..5726    +  CDS            HBB (fragment): HBB_PONPY - Experimental evidence at transcript level: Swiss-Prot protein existence level 2. Involved in oxygen transport from the lung to the various peripheral tissues. From Pongo pygmaeus (Bornean orangutan).
   5797..5852    +  polyA_signal   β-globin poly(A) signal: rabbit β-globin polyadenylation signal (Gil and Proudfoot, 1987)
   6237..6253    -  protein_bind   lac operator: The lac repressor binds to the lac operator to inhibit transcription in E. coli. This inhibition can be relieved by adding lactose or isopropyl-β-D-thiogalactopyranoside (IPTG). lac repressor encoded by lacI
   6261..6291    -  promoter       lac promoter: promoter for the E. coli lac operon
   6306..6327    -  protein_bind   CAP binding site: CAP binding activates transcription in the presence of cAMP. E. coli catabolite activator protein
   6343..6444    -  CDS            lacI (fragment): LACI_ECOLI - Experimental evidence at protein level: Swiss-Prot protein existence level 1. Repressor of the lactose operon. Binds allolactose as an inducer. From Escherichia coli (strain K12).
   6627..7215    -  rep_origin     ori: high-copy-number ColE1/pMB1/pBR322/pUC origin of replication
   7386..8246    -  CDS            AmpR: β-lactamase; bla; confers resistance to ampicillin, carbenicillin, and related antibiotics
   8247..8351    -  promoter       AmpR promoter: bla
>Addgene plasmid #218668 | pαH-S-GSAS/EG.5.1 | addgene full sequence | sequence record 433275 | Addgene NGS Result
GGTCGACATTGATTATTGACTAGTTATTAATAGTAATCAATTACGGGGTCATTAGTTCATAGCCCATATA
TGGAGTTCCGCGTTACATAACTTACGGTAAATGGCCCGCCTGGCTGACCGCCCAACGACCCCCGCCCATT
GACGTCAATAATGACGTATGTTCCCATAGTAACGCCAATAGGGACTTTCCATTGACGTCAATGGGTGGAG
TATTTACGGTAAACTGCCCACTTGGCAGTACATCAAGTGTATCATATGCCAAGTACGCCCCCTATTGACG
TCAATGACGGTAAATGGCCCGCCTGGCATTATGCCCAGTACATGACCTTATGGGACTTTCCTACTTGGCA
GTACATCTACGTATTAGTCATCGCTATTACCATGGTCGAGGTGAGCCCCACGTTCTGCTTCACTCTCCCC
ATCTCCCCCCCCTCCCCACCCCCAATTTTGTATTTATTTATTTTTTAATTATTTTGTGCAGCGATGGGGG
CGGGGGGGGGGGGGGGGGGGGGGGGGGGCGCGCGCCAGGCGGGGCGGGGCGGGGCGAGGGGCGGGGCGGG
GCGAGGCGGAGAGGTGCGGCGGCAGCCAATCAGAGCGGCGCGCTCCGAAAGTTTCCTTTTATGGCGAGGC
GGCGGCGGCGGCGGCCCTATAAAAAGCGAAGCGCGCGGCGGGCGGGAGTCGCTGCGCGCTGCCTTCGCCC
CGTGCCCCGCTCCGCCGCCGCCTCGCGCCGCCCGCCCCGGCTCTGACTGACCGCGTTACTCCCACAGGTG
AGCGGGCGGGACGGCCCTTCTCCTCCGGGCTGTAATTAGCGCTTGGTTTAATGACGGCTTGTTTCTTTTC
TGTGGCTGCGTGAAAGCCTTGAGGGGCTCCGGGAGGGCCCTTTGTGCGGGGGGAGCGGCTCGGGGGGTGC
GTGCGTGTGTGTGTGCGTGGGGAGCGCCGCGTGCGGCTCCGCGCTGCCCGGCGGCTGTGAGCGCTGCGGG
CGCGGCGCGGGGCTTTGTGCGCTCCGCAGTGTGCGCGAGGGGAGCGCGGCCGGGGGCGGTGCCCCGCGGT
GCGGGGGGGGCTGCGAGGGGAACAAAGGCTGCGTGCGGGGTGTGTGCGTGGGGGGGTGAGCAGGGGGTGT
GGGCGCGTCGGTCGGGCTGCAACCCCCCCTGCACCCCCCTCCCCGAGTTGCTGAGCACGGCCCGGCTTCG
GGTGCGGGGCTCCGTACGGGGCGTGGCGCGGGGCTCGCCGTGCCGGGCGGGGGGTGGCGGCAGGTGGGGG
TGCCGGGCGGGGCGGGGCCGCCTCGGGCCGGGGAGGGCTCGGGGGAGGGGCGCGGCGGCCCCCGGAGCGC
CGGCGGCTGTCGAGGCGCGGCGAGCCGCAGCCATTGCCTTTTATGGTAATCGTGCGAGAGGGCGCAGGGA
CTTCCTTTGTCCCAAATCTGTGCGGAGCCGAAATCTGGGAGGCGCCGCCGCACCCCCTCTAGCGGGCGCG
GGGCGAAGCGGTGCGGCGCCGGCAGGAAGGAAATGGGCGGGGAGGGCCTTCGTGCGTCGCCGCGCCGCCG
TCCCCTTCTCCCTCTCCAGCCTCGGGGCTGTCCGCGGGGGGACGGCTGCCTTCGGGGGGGACGGGGCAGG
GCGGGGTTCGGCTTCTGGCGTGTGACCGGCGGCTCTAGCGCCTCTGCTAACCATGTTCATGCCTTCTTCT
TTTTCCTACAGCTCCTGGGCAACGTGCTGGTTGTTGTGCTGTCTCATCATTTTGGCAAAGAATTGCGGCC
GTCTCAGGCCGAGTTCGGTACCGCCACCATGTTCGTGTTCCTGGTGCTCCTGCCTCTGGTGAGCAGCCAG
TGCGTGAACCTGATCACCCGAACCCAGTCCTACACCAACAGCTTTACACGGGGCGTGTACTACCCTGACA
AGGTGTTCAGATCTAGCGTCCTGCACAGCACTCACGACCTCTTCCTGCCGTTCTTCAGCAACGTGACATG
GTTCCACGCCATCCACGTGAGCGGCACAAACGGAACCAAGCGGTTTGATAACCCCGCCCTGCCATTCAAT
GATGGAGTTTACTTCGCCAGTACCGAGAAGAGTAACATCATCCGGGGCTGGATCTTCGGCACCACCCTGG
ATAGCAAAACACAGAGCCTCCTGATCGTGAACAATGCCACGAACGTCGTGATCAAGGTGTGCGAGTTCCA
GTTTTGCAATGATCCTTTCCTGGACGTGTACCAGAAGAACAACAAGAGCTGGATGGAAAGCGAGTTCAGA
GTCTACAGCAGCGCCAACAACTGCACATTCGAGTACGTCTCTCAGCCTTTTCTGATGGACCTTGAGGGGA
AAGAAGGCAACTTCAAGAACCTGAGAGAATTCGTGTTCAAGAACATCGACGGCTACTTCAAAATCTACTC
CAAGCACACACCCATCAACCTGGAGCGGGACCTCCCTCAGGGCTTCAGCGCCCTGGAACCCCTGGTCGAC
CTGCCCATAGGCATCAACATAACGCGGTTCCAAACCCTGCTGGCCCTGCATAGATCCTACCTGACTCCTG
TGGACAGCAGCAGCGGATGGACCGCCGGAGCTGCAGCCTACTATGTGGGCTACCTGCAACCTAGAACCTT
CCTGCTGAAGTACAACGAGAACGGCACAATCACAGACGCCGTCGACTGCGCCCTGGACCCTCTCTCTGAG
ACAAAGTGCACCCTGAAGTCCTTCACCGTGGAAAAGGGCATCTACCAGACCAGCAACTTCCGGGTGCAGC
CTACAGAGAGCATCGTGCGATTTCCAAACATTACCAACCTCTGCCCCTTCCACGAGGTGTTTAACGCCAC
AACATTTGCCTCCGTTTACGCCTGGAATAGAAAGAGAATCAGCAATTGTGTGGCCGACTACTCCGTGATC
TATAACTTCGCCCCTTTCTTCGCCTTCAAGTGCTACGGCGTTTCCCCAACAAAGCTGAATGACCTGTGCT
TCACCAACGTGTACGCCGACTCCTTCGTAATTAGAGGCAATGAGGTGTCCCAGATCGCACCAGGCCAGAC
CGGTAACATCGCTGACTACAACTATAAGCTGCCTGATGATTTTACAGGCTGCGTGATCGCCTGGAACTCC
AACAAGCTGGATAGCAAGCCTAGCGGCAACTACAACTACCTGTACCGGCTGCTGCGCAAGTCTAAGCTGA
AACCTTTCGAGAGAGACATCTCCACAGAGATCTACCAGGCCGGTAACAAGCCTTGTAACGGGGTGGCCGG
CCCCAACTGTTACTCCCCTCTGCAAAGCTACGGCTTCCGGCCTACCTATGGAGTCGGCCACCAGCCATAC
CGGGTGGTCGTGCTGTCCTTCGAGTTACTCCACGCCCCCGCCACCGTCTGCGGTCCTAAGAAGTCCACCA
ATCTGGTTAAGAACAAATGCGTGAACTTCAACTTCAACGGCCTGACCGGGACCGGCGTGCTGACCGAAAG
CAACAAAAAGTTCCTCCCCTTCCAGCAGTTCGGCCGTGATATCGCTGACACCACAGATGCCGTCAGAGAT
CCACAGACCCTGGAAATCCTGGATATTACACCCTGCTCCTTCGGAGGAGTTTCTGTGATCACCCCCGGGA
CCAATACCAGCAACCAGGTGGCTGTGCTGTACCAAGGTGTTAACTGCACCGAGGTTCCTGTGGCCATCCA
CGCCGATCAGCTGACACCTACTTGGAGAGTGTACTCCACTGGCTCCAATGTGTTCCAGACCAGGGCCGGA
TGTCTGATCGGCGCCGAGTACGTGAATAACAGTTACGAGTGCGACATCCCTATCGGCGCCGGCATCTGTG
CCAGCTACCAGACCCAGACAAAGAGCCATGGGTCTGCTTCCTCTGTAGCTAGCCAGAGCATCATCGCCTA
CACCATGAGCCTGGGCGCAGAGAACAGCGTGGCCTATTCCAACAACTCTATCGCCATTCCCACCAACTTT
ACAATTAGCGTCACAACAGAGATCCTGCCCGTGAGCATGACCAAGACCAGCGTGGACTGTACAATGTACA
TCTGTGGCGACAGCACTGAATGCAGCAACCTGCTGCTGCAATACGGCTCCTTTTGCACCCAACTGAAGCG
GGCGCTGACCGGAATCGCCGTGGAACAGGACAAAAATACCCAGGAGGTGTTCGCCCAAGTGAAGCAGATC
TACAAGACCCCACCTATCAAGTACTTCGGCGGCTTTAACTTTAGCCAGATTCTCCCTGATCCTTCTAAGC
CTAGCAAGCGGAGCTTTATCGAGGATCTGCTGTTCAACAAGGTCACCCTGGCCGATGCCGGCTTTATCAA
ACAGTATGGCGATTGTCTGGGCGACATAGCCGCCAGAGATCTGATCTGCGCCCAGAAATTCAACGGCCTG
ACAGTTCTCCCACCTCTGCTGACCGACGAGATGATCGCTCAGTACACCTCTGCCCTGCTGGCTGGCACCA
TCACATCTGGGTGGACATTTGGCGCCGGCGCCGCCCTGCAGATCCCCTTTGCCATGCAGATGGCCTATAG
ATTCAACGGAATCGGCGTGACCCAGAACGTGCTGTATGAAAACCAGAAGCTGATCGCTAACCAGTTCAAT
TCTGCCATCGGCAAGATCCAGGACTCCCTCTCCTCTACCGCCAGCGCCCTGGGCAAACTGCAGGACGTGG
TGAATCACAACGCCCAAGCCCTGAACACCCTGGTGAAGCAGCTCAGCAGCAAGTTTGGCGCCATCAGCTC
TGTGCTGAACGATATCCTGTCTAGACTGGACAAGGTGGAAGCCGAAGTCCAGATCGATAGACTGATCACA
GGCAGACTGCAGTCCCTGCAAACCTACGTGACCCAACAGCTGATCAGGGCCGCTGAAATAAGAGCCAGCG
CCAATCTCGCCGCTACCAAGATGTCCGAGTGTGTGCTGGGACAGTCTAAACGCGTTGACTTCTGCGGCAA
AGGCTATCACCTGATGAGCTTCCCCCAGAGCGCGCCGCACGGCGTGGTGTTCCTGCATGTGACATACGTG
CCTGCCCAAGAGAAGAATTTCACAACCGCCCCTGCCATCTGCCACGACGGCAAGGCCCACTTCCCAAGAG
AGGGCGTTTTCGTTTCCAATGGCACACACTGGTTCGTGACACAAAGAAACTTCTACGAACCCCAGATTAT
CACCACCGACAACACCTTCGTGAGTGGCAATTGTGACGTGGTCATCGGAATCGTGAACAACACAGTGTAC
GACCCTCTGCAACCTGAGCTGGACTCTTTTAAGGAAGAGCTGGACAAGTACTTTAAAAACCACACCAGCC
CCGATGTGGACCTGGGCGACATCAGTGGCATTAACGCCAGCGTGGTGAACATCCAAAAGGAAATCGACAG
ACTGAACGAGGTGGCCAAGAACCTGAACGAGTCCCTGATCGACCTGCAGGAGCTCGGCAAATACGAGCAG
GGATCCGGATACATCCCCGAGGCCCCCAGAGATGGCCAGGCCTACGTGCGGAAGGACGGCGAGTGGGTAC
TGCTGAGCACATTCCTGGGCAGATCCCTGGAGGTGCTGTTCCAGGGCCCAGGCCATCACCACCATCACCA
CCATCATAGCGCCTGGTCCCACCCCCAGTTCGAGAAGGGCGGCGGTAGTGGAGGGGGCGGATCTGGCGGC
TCAGCTTGGAGCCACCCCCAGTTCGAAAAGTGATAATGACTCGAGCGATAATTCACTCCTCAGGTGCAGG
CTGCCTATCAGAAGGTGGTGGCTGGTGTGGCCAATGCCCTGGCTCACAAATACCACTGAGATCTTTTTCC
CTCTGCCAAAAATTATGGGGACATCATGAAGCCCCTTGAGCATCTGACTTCTGGCTAATAAAGGAAATTT
ATTTTCATTGCAATAGTGTGTTGGAATTTTTTGTGTCTCTCACTCGGAAGGACATATGGGAGGGCAAATC
ATTTAAAACATCAGAATGAGTATTTGGTTTAGAGTTTGGCAACATATGCCCATATGCTGGCTGCCATGAA
CAAAGGTTGGCTATAAAGAGGTCATCAGTATATGAAACAGCCCCCTGCTGTCCATTCCTTATTCCATAGA
AAAGCCTTGACTTGAGGTTAGATTTTTTTTATATTTTGTTTTGTGTTATTTTTTTCTTTAACATCCCTAA
AATTTTCCTTACATGTTTTACTAGCCAGATTTTTCCTCCTCTCCTGACTACTCCCAGTCATAGCTGTCCC
TCTTCTCTTATGGAGATCCCTCGACCTGCAGCCCAAGCTTGGCGTAATCATGGTCATAGCTGTTTCCTGT
GTGAAATTGTTATCCGCTCACAATTCCACACAACATACGAGCCGGAAGCATAAAGTGTAAAGCCTGGGGT
GCCTAATGAGTGAGCTAACTCACATTAATTGCGTTGCGCTCACTGCCCGCTTTCCAGTCGGGAAACCTGT
CGTGCCAGCGGATCGATCCGCTGCATTAATGAATCGGCCAACGCGCGGGGAGAGGCGGTTTGCGTATTGG
GCGCTCTTCCGCTTCCTCGCTCACTGACTCGCTGCGCTCGGTCGTTCGGCTGCGGCGAGCGGTATCAGCT
CACTCAAAGGCGGTAATACGGTTATCCACAGAATCAGGGGATAACGCAGGAAAGAACATGTGAGCAAAAG
GCCAGCAAAAGGCCAGGAACCGTAAAAAGGCCGCGTTGCTGGCGTTTTTCCATAGGCTCCGCCCCCCTGA
CGAGCATCACAAAAATCGACGCTCAAGTCAGAGGTGGCGAAACCCGACAGGACTATAAAGATACCAGGCG
TTTCCCCCTGGAAGCTCCCTCGTGCGCTCTCCTGTTCCGACCCTGCCGCTTACCGGATACCTGTCCGCCT
TTCTCCCTTCGGGAAGCGTGGCGCTTTCTCATAGCTCACGCTGTAGGTATCTCAGTTCGGTGTAGGTCGT
TCGCTCCAAGCTGGGCTGTGTGCACGAACCCCCCGTTCAGCCCGACCGCTGCGCCTTATCCGGTAACTAT
CGTCTTGAGTCCAACCCGGTAAGACACGACTTATCGCCACTGGCAGCAGCCACTGGTAACAGGATTAGCA
GAGCGAGGTATGTAGGCGGTGCTACAGAGTTCTTGAAGTGGTGGCCTAACTACGGCTACACTAGAAGAAC
AGTATTTGGTATCTGCGCTCTGCTGAAGCCAGTTACCTTCGGAAAAAGAGTTGGTAGCTCTTGATCCGGC
AAACAAACCACCGCTGGTAGCGGTGGTTTTTTTGTTTGCAAGCAGCAGATTACGCGCAGAAAAAAAGGAT
CTCAAGAAGATCCTTTGATCTTTTCTACGGGGTCTGACGCTCAGTGGAACGAAAACTCACGTTAAGGGAT
TTTGGTCATGAGATTATCAAAAAGGATCTTCACCTAGATCCTTTTAAATTAAAAATGAAGTTTTAAATCA
ATCTAAAGTATATATGAGTAAACTTGGTCTGACAGTTACCAATGCTTAATCAGTGAGGCACCTATCTCAG
CGATCTGTCTATTTCGTTCATCCATAGTTGCCTGACTCCCCGTCGTGTAGATAACTACGATACGGGAGGG
CTTACCATCTGGCCCCAGTGCTGCAATGATACCGCGAGACCCACGCTCACCGGCTCCAGATTTATCAGCA
ATAAACCAGCCAGCCGGAAGGGCCGAGCGCAGAAGTGGTCCTGCAACTTTATCCGCCTCCATCCAGTCTA
TTAATTGTTGCCGGGAAGCTAGAGTAAGTAGTTCGCCAGTTAATAGTTTGCGCAACGTTGTTGCCATTGC
TACAGGCATCGTGGTGTCACGCTCGTCGTTTGGTATGGCTTCATTCAGCTCCGGTTCCCAACGATCAAGG
CGAGTTACATGATCCCCCATGTTGTGCAAAAAAGCGGTTAGCTCCTTCGGTCCTCCGATCGTTGTCAGAA
GTAAGTTGGCCGCAGTGTTATCACTCATGGTTATGGCAGCACTGCATAATTCTCTTACTGTCATGCCATC
CGTAAGATGCTTTTCTGTGACTGGTGAGTACTCAACCAAGTCATTCTGAGAATAGTGTATGCGGCGACCG
AGTTGCTCTTGCCCGGCGTCAATACGGGATAATACCGCGCCACATAGCAGAACTTTAAAAGTGCTCATCA
TTGGAAAACGTTCTTCGGGGCGAAAACTCTCAAGGATCTTACCGCTGTTGAGATCCAGTTCGATGTAACC
CACTCGTGCACCCAACTGATCTTCAGCATCTTTTACTTTCACCAGCGTTTCTGGGTGAGCAAAAACAGGA
AGGCAAAATGCCGCAAAAAAGGGAATAAGGGCGACACGGAAATGTTGAATACTCATACTCTTCCTTTTTC
AATATTATTGAAGCATTTATCAGGGTTATTGTCTCATGAGCGGATACATATTTGAATGTATTTAGAAAAA
TAAACAAATAGGGGTTCCGCGCACATTTCCCCGAAAAGTGCCACCTG
